>Addgene plasmid #68629 | pMpGWB301 | depositor full sequence | sequence record 130220 | pMpGWB301 sequence 12164 bps
TTTCACGCCCTTTTAAATATCCGATTATTCTAATAAACGCTCTTTTCTCTTAGGTTTACCCGCCAATATA
TCCTGTCAAACACTGATAGTTTAAACTGAAGGCGGGAAACGACAATCTGATCCAAGCTCAAGCTGCTCTA
GCATTCGCCATTCAGGCTGCGCAACTGTTGGGAAGGGCGATCGGTGCGGGCCTCTTCGCTATTACGCCAG
CTGGCGAAAGGGGGATGTGCTGCAAGGCGATTAAGTTGGGTAACGCCAGGGTTTTCCCAGTCACGACGTT
GTAAAACGACGGCCAGTGCCAAGCTTGGGTCTAGAGTTATCAACAAGTTTGTACAAAAAAGCTGAACGAG
AAACGTAAAATGATATAAATATCAATATATTAAATTAGATTTTGCATAAAAAACAGACTACATAATACTG
TAAAACACAACATATCCAGTCACTATGGCGGCCCCTCGAGGGGCCGCATTAGGCACCCCAGGCTTTACAC
TTTATGCTTCCGGCTCGTATAATGTGTGGATTTTGAGTTAGGATCCGTCGAGATTTTCAGGAGCTAAGGA
AGCTAAAATGGAGAAAAAAATCACTGGATATACCACCGTTGATATATCCCAATGGCATCGTAAAGAACAT
TTTGAGGCATTTCAGTCAGTTGCTCAATGTACCTATAACCAGACCGTTCAGCTGGATATTACGGCCTTTT
TAAAGACCGTAAAGAAAAATAAGCACAAGTTTTATCCGGCCTTTATTCACATTCTTGCCCGCCTGATGAA
TGCTCATCCGGAATTCCGTATGGCAATGAAAGACGGTGAGCTGGTGATATGGGATAGTGTTCACCCTTGT
TACACCGTTTTCCATGAGCAAACTGAAACGTTTTCATCGCTCTGGAGTGAATACCACGACGATTTCCGGC
AGTTTCTACACATATATTCGCAAGATGTGGCGTGTTACGGTGAAAACCTGGCCTATTTCCCTAAAGGGTT
TATTGAGAATATGTTTTTCGTCTCAGCCAATCCCTGGGTGAGTTTCACCAGTTTTGATTTAAACGTGGCC
AATATGGACAACTTCTTCGCCCCCGTTTTCACCATGGGCAAATATTATACGCAAGGCGACAAGGTGCTGA
TGCCGCTGGCGATTCAGGTTCATCATGCCGTCTGTGATGGCTTCCATGTCGGCAGAATGCTTAATGAATT
ACAACAGTACTGCGATGAGTGGCAGGGCGGGGCGTAAACGCGTGGATCCGGCTTACTAAAAGCCAGATAA
CAGTATGCGTATTTGCGCGCTGATTTTTGCGGTATAAGAATATATACTGATATGTATACCCGAAGTATGT
CAAAAAGAGGTGTGCTATGAAGCAGCGTATTACAGTGACAGTTGACAGCGACAGCTATCAGTTGCTCAAG
GCATATATGATGTCAATATCTCCGGTCTGGTAAGCACAACCATGCAGAATGAAGCCCGTCGTCTGCGTGC
CGAACGCTGGAAAGCGGAAAATCAGGAAGGGATGGCTGAGGTCGCCCGGTTTATTGAAATGAACGGCTCT
TTTGCTGACGAGAACAGGGGCTGGTGAAATGCAGTTTAAGGTTTACACCTATAAAAGAGAGAGCCGTTAT
CGTCTGTTTGTGGATGTACAGAGTGATATTATTGACACGCCCGGGCGACGGATGGTGATCCCCCTGGCCA
GTGCACGTCTGCTGTCAGATAAAGTCTCCCGTGAACTTTACCCGGTGGTGCATATCGGGGATGAAAGCTG
GCGCATGATGACCACCGATATGGCCAGTGTGCCGGTCTCCGTTATCGGGGAAGAAGTGGCTGATCTCAGC
CACCGCGAAAATGACATCAAAAACGCCATTAACCTGATGTTCTGGGGAATATAAATGTCAGGCTCCCTTA
TACACAGCCAGTCTGCAGGTCGACCATAGTGACTGGATATGTTGTGTTTTACAGTATTATGTAGTCTGTT
TTTTATGCAAAATCTAATTTAATATATTGATATTTATATCATTTTACGTTTCTCGTTCAGCTTTCTTGTA
CAAAGTGGTTGATAACAGCGCTTAGAGCTCGAATTTCCCCGATCGTTCAAACATTTGGCAATAAAGTTTC
TTAAGATTGAATCCTGTTGCCGGTCTTGCGATGATTATCATATAATTTCTGTTGAATTACGTTAAGCATG
TAATAATTAACATGTAATGCATGACGTTATTTATGAGATGGGTTTTTATGATTAGAGTCCCGCAATTATA
CATTTAATACGCGATAGAAAACAAAATATAGCGCGCAAACTAGGATAAATTATCGCGCGCGGTGTCATCT
ATGTTACTAGATCGGGAATTGGTTCCGGAACCAATTCGTAATCATGGTCATAGCTGTTTCCTGTGTGAAA
TTGTTATCCGCTCACAATTCCACACAACATACGAGCCGGAAGCATAAAGTGTAAAGCCTGGGGTGCCTAA
TGAGTGAGCTAACTCACATTAGGCTGAATTAGGCGCGCCTATTTCTGAATTCAACACATTGCGGACGTTT
TTAATGTACTGAATTAACGCCGAATTAATTCGGGGGATCTGGATTTTAGTACTGGATTTTGGTTTTAGGA
ATTAGAAATTTTATTGATAGAAGTATTTTACAAATACAAATACATACTAAGGGTTTCTTATATGCTCAAC
ACATGAGCGAAACCCTATAGGAACCCTAAATTCCCTTATCTGGGAACTACTCACACATTATTATGGAGAA
ACTCGAAGTTAGTATATAGTCCTTCCATCACCCTCTGTGATAATCTCCTTAAAACTTGCTCCCCCAGGAA
TCATAGGCAGAACGTGCTCCTGGTGGGGAACTATCACATCCAGTAAATAAGGACCGGGAGAATCTAGCAT
AGTTTGAATTGCTGCTCTTAGTTCATCCTTCTTCACCACACGCGCATTTGGCACCTTGAAACCGTCTGCA
ACTGTACAGAAGTCGGGGTAGATCTGCTCCTCGTGATCTGGATCACCTAAGTAAGTATGTGCTCTGTTGG
CCTTGTAGAATCTATCCTCCAATTGTACGACCATTCCTAGATGTTGGTTGTTTAAGATCATGATCTTCAC
GGGTAACTTCTCCACAAAAATTGTAGCCAACTCCTGTACGTTCATCACAAAGCTACCATCGCCATCGATG
TCGATCACAGGAATATCTGGTTGAGTTGCGGCAGCCCCCAAAGCAGAAGGAAGTCCGAATCCCATGGCTC
CAAGACCTCCAGATGTCAACCAACGCCGCGGTTCGTTGTACTTGAACCACTGGGCTGCCCACATTTGATG
TTGGCCAACACCAGTAGATATGATGGCATTTCCACCAGTGAGTTCGTACAGCGTCTGTATGGCAGATTGA
GGAGCAATGGCATCCTCGAATACGGGAAACTTCATTGGCCATTTCTGCTTTTGTTCTTCTAGTTCTGCCA
CCCAGTTGGAGAAGTCGAAAGTCCTCTTTTGACTCTTCAAGAGGGCATTGATTTCACTTAGCGCAGGTTT
CACATCAGCACACATGGACACATGGGGCTGTTTGTTCTTTCCAATTTCAGCAGGGTCAATATCGATATGA
ACGATGCTGGACCTGCTAGCAAAAGTCTCCAGTTTACCAGTCACTCGATCGTCGAAACGCACTCCAAATG
CCAACAACAGATCTGCTTGGTCCACGGCGTAGTTGGCGTAAACAGTTCCATGCATTCCAAGCATTTTCAA
ACTTAATGGATCAGACTCGGGATACGCTCCCAAACCCATTAAAGTCGATGTGATAGGAATTCCGGTAAGC
TCGACAAATTCCCTCAACTCTTCGCTGGCGTGATTGCAACCTCCTCCAGAATACACTACAGGCTTCTTAG
AACTAGAAATGAGTCTTATAATCTGCTCGATTAACGTTGGTTCCGGTGGCCGAGGCAGTCGTTGTAAGTA
GCCCTTCAGTTGCATTGGCTGAGACCAATCTGGAATAGCCATTTGCTGTTGCACGTCCTTGGGAATATCT
ACCAAGACTGGGCCCGGCCTACCTGAAGCTGCCAAAAAGAAAGCCTCCCTGATTACGCGAGGGATGTCAT
CAATGTTCATAACAAGGTAATTGTGCTTGGTGATCGATCTCGTAACCTCCACAATTGGAGTTTCTTGAAA
AGCATCGGTACCAATCATCCTACTGGATACTTGACCTGTAATGGCCACTAGTGGCACACTGTCCAAGAGG
GCATCAGCGAGCCCGGTAACAAGATTGGTCGCTCCAGGACCGGATGTGGCTATACAAACCCCTACTCGTC
CAGACGATTTAGCATAACCTTCAGCAGCGAAAATCTCCCCCTGCTCGTGGCGACAGAGAATGTTGCGGAT
GCTGCTGGAACGTGTAAGAGCCTGGTGAATCTCCATAGACGCTCCGCCGGGATAAGCGAACACCGTTCTA
ATCCCTTCTCGCTCAAGAGCCTCCACCAAAATGTCGGCTCCTTTGCGGGGCTCGTCATCCTTGTAGCGAG
ACTGAAAGTCGGACGGGGTTGGTGCAACGAGTGACTTCCCGCTGCTAAGCCGTGGTCCACTCACATCGAC
TGCAGACTGGATCTTCTCGCTAACAGCTTGGGCTTTCACTTCCAGTGAACGCTCAGTCTTCCGAGAGGTG
TTGTATGCATGTCCCCTCAGAGCGGCTCCCGAGAAGAAACCACTCCTCACCTTTAGCTCTTTAGCTCCCT
TGCAACAAGACCTTGCCGATGGCTGCACCTTCTCCAGGCTCGCTATGCTCAAAGGCACAGCTGCGCATCC
ACTAATTGACGCCATGCTCGAGAGAGATAGATTTGTAGAGAGAGACTGGTGATTTCAGCGTGTCCTCTCC
AAATGAAATGAACTTCCTTATATAGAGGAAGGGTCTTGCGAAGGATAGTGGGATTGTGCGTCATCCCTTA
CGTCAGTGGAGATATCACATCAATCCACTTGCTTTGAAGACGTGGTTGGAACGTCTTCTTTTTCCACGAT
GCTCCTCGTGGGTGGGGGTCCATCTTTGGGACCACTGTCGGCAGAGGCATCTTGAACGATAGCCTTTCCT
TTATCGCAATTATGGCATTTGTAGGTGCCACCTTCCTTTTCTACTGTCCTTTTGATGAAGTGACAGATAG
CTGGGCAATGGAATCCGAGGAGGTTTCCCGATATTACCCTTTGTTGAAAAGTCTCAATAGCCCTTTGGTC
TTCTGAGACTGTATCTTTGATATTCTTGGAGTAGACGAGAGTGTCGTGCTCCACCATGTTCACATCAATC
CACTTGCTTTGAAGACGTGGTTGGAACGTCTTCTTTTTCCACGATGCTCCTCGTGGGTGGGGGTCCATCT
TTGGGACCACTGTCGGCAGAGGCATCTTGAACGATAGCCTTTCCTTTATCGCAATGATGGCATTTGTAGG
TGCCACCTTCCTTTTCTACTGTCCTTTTGATGAAGTGACAGATAGCTGGGCAATGGAATCCGAGGAGGTT
TCCCGATATTACCCTTTGTTGAAAAGTCTCAATAGCCCTTTGGTCTTCTGAGACTGTATCTTTGATATTC
TTGGAGTAGACGAGAGTGTCGTGCTCCACCATGTTGGCAAGCTGCTCTAGCCAATACGCAAACCGAATTC
AGAAATAAATTCAGCCTAATTCGGCGTTAATTCAGTACATTAAAAACGTCCGCAATGTGTTATTAAGTTG
TCTAAGCGTCAATTTGTTTACACCACAATATATCCTGCCACCAGCCAGCCAACAGCTCCCCGACCGGCAG
CTCGGCACAAAATCACCACTCGATACAGGCAGCCCATCAGTCCGGGACGGCGTCAGCGGGAGAGCCGTTG
TAAGGCGGCAGACTTTGCTCATGTTACCGATGCTATTCGGAAGAACGGCAACTAAGCTGCCGGGTTTGAA
ACACGGATGATCTCGCGGAGGGTAGCATGTTGATTGTAACGATGACAGAGCGTTGCTGCCTGTGATCAAT
TCGGGCACGAACCCAGTGGACATAAGCCTGTTCGGTTCGTAAGCTGTAATGCAAGTAGCGTATGCGCTCA
CGCAACTGGTCCAGAACCTTGACCGAACGCAGCGGTGGTAACGGCGCAGTGGCGGTTTTCATGGCTTGTT
ATGACTGTTTTTTTGGGGTACAGTCTATGCCTCGGGCATCCAAGCAGCAAGCGCGTTACGCCGTGGGTCG
ATGTTTGATGTTATGGAGCAGCAACGATGTTACGCAGCAGGGCAGTCGCCCTAAAACAAAGTTAAACATC
ATGGGGGAAGCGGTGATCGCCGAAGTATCGACTCAACTATCAGAGGTAGTTGGCGTCATCGAGCGCCATC
TCGAACCGACGTTGCTGGCCGTACATTTGTACGGCTCCGCAGTGGATGGCGGCCTGAAGCCACACAGTGA
TATTGATTTGCTGGTTACGGTGACCGTAAGGCTTGATGAAACAACGCGGCGAGCTTTGATCAACGACCTT
TTGGAAACTTCGGCTTCCCCTGGAGAGAGCGAGATTCTCCGCGCTGTAGAAGTCACCATTGTTGTGCACG
ACGACATCATTCCGTGGCGTTATCCAGCTAAGCGCGAACTGCAATTTGGAGAATGGCAGCGCAATGACAT
TCTTGCAGGTATCTTCGAGCCAGCCACGATCGACATTGATCTGGCTATCTTGCTGACAAAAGCAAGAGAA
CATAGCGTTGCCTTGGTAGGTCCAGCGGCGGAGGAACTCTTTGATCCGGTTCCTGAACAGGATCTATTTG
AGGCGCTAAATGAAACCTTAACGCTATGGAACTCGCCGCCCGACTGGGCTGGCGATGAGCGAAATGTAGT
GCTTACGTTGTCCCGCATTTGGTACAGCGCAGTAACCGGCAAAATCGCGCCGAAGGATGTCGCTGCCGAC
TGGGCAATGGAGCGCCTGCCGGCCCAGTATCAGCCCGTCATACTTGAAGCTAGACAGGCTTATCTTGGAC
AAGAAGAAGATCGCTTGGCCTCGCGCGCAGATCAGTTGGAAGAATTTGTCCACTACGTGAAAGGCGAGAT
CACCAAGGTAGTCGGCAAATAATGTCTAGCTAGAAATTCGTTCAAGCCGACGCCGCTTCGCGGCGCGGCT
TAACTCAAGCGTTAGATGCACTAAGCACATAATTGCTCACAGCCAAACTATCAGGTCAAGTCTGCTTTTA
TTATTTTTAAGCGTGCATAATAAGCCCTACACAAATTGGGAGATATATCATGCATGACCAAAATCCCTTA
ACGTGAGTTTTCGTTCCACTGAGCGTCAGACCCCGTAGAAAAGATCAAAGGATCTTCTTGAGATCCTTTT
TTTCTGCGCGTAATCTGCTGCTTGCAAACAAAAAAACCACCGCTACCAGCGGTGGTTTGTTTGCCGGATC
AAGAGCTACCAACTCTTTTTCCGAAGGTAACTGGCTTCAGCAGAGCGCAGATACCAAATACTGTCCTTCT
AGTGTAGCCGTAGTTAGGCCACCACTTCAAGAACTCTGTAGCACCGCCTACATACCTCGCTCTGCTAATC
CTGTTACCAGTGGCTGCTGCCAGTGGCGATAAGTCGTGTCTTACCGGGTTGGACTCAAGACGATAGTTAC
CGGATAAGGCGCAGCGGTCGGGCTGAACGGGGGGTTCGTGCACACAGCCCAGCTTGGAGCGAACGACCTA
CACCGAACTGAGATACCTACAGCGTGAGCTATGAGAAAGCGCCACGCTTCCCGAAGGGAGAAAGGCGGAC
AGGTATCCGGTAAGCGGCAGGGTCGGAACAGGAGAGCGCACGAGGGAGCTTCCAGGGGGAAACGCCTGGT
ATCTTTATAGTCCTGTCGGGTTTCGCCACCTCTGACTTGAGCGTCGATTTTTGTGATGCTCGTCAGGGGG
GCGGAGCCTATGGAAAAACGCCAGCAACGCGGCCTTTTTACGGTTCCTGGCCTTTTGCTGGCCTTTTGCT
CACATGTTCTTTCCTGCGTTATCCCCTGATTCTGTGGATAACCGTATTACCGCCTTTGAGTGAGCTGATA
CCGCTCGCCGCAGCCGAACGACCGAGCGCAGCGAGTCAGTGAGCGAGGAAGCGGAAGAGCGCCTGATGCG
GTATTTTCTCCTTACGCATCTGTGCGGTATTTCACACCGCATATGGTGCACTCTCAGTACAATCTGCTCT
GATGCCGCATAGTTAAGCCAGTATACACTCCGCTATCGCTACGTGACTGGGTCATGGCTGCGCCCCGACA
CCCGCCAACACCCGCTGACGCGCCCTGACGGGCTTGTCTGCTCCCGGCATCCGCTTACAGACAAGCTGTG
ACCGTCTCCGGGAGCTGCATGTGTCAGAGGTTTTCACCGTCATCACCGAAACGCGCGAGGCAGGGTGCCT
TGATGTGGGCGCCGGCGGTCGAGTGGCGACGGCGCGGCTTGTCCGCGCCCTGGTAGATTGCCTGGCCGTA
GGCCAGCCATTTTTGAGCGGCCAGCGGCCGCGATAGGCCGACGCGAAGCGGCGGGGCGTAGGGAGCGCAG
CGACCGAAGGGTAGGCGCTTTTTGCAGCTCTTCGGCTGTGCGCTGGCCAGACAGTTATGCACAGGCCAGG
CGGGTTTTAAGAGTTTTAATAAGTTTTAAAGAGTTTTAGGCGGAAAAATCGCCTTTTTTCTCTTTTATAT
CAGTCACTTACATGTGTGACCGGTTCCCAATGTACGGCTTTGGGTTCCCAATGTACGGGTTCCGGTTCCC
AATGTACGGCTTTGGGTTCCCAATGTACGTGCTATCCACAGGAAAGAGACCTTTTCGACCTTTTTCCCCT
GCTAGGGCAATTTGCCCTAGCATCTGCTCCGTACATTAGGAACCGGCGGATGCTTCGCCCTCGATCAGGT
TGCGGTAGCGCATGACTAGGATCGGGCCAGCCTGCCCCGCCTCCTCCTTCAAATCGTACTCCGGCAGGTC
ATTTGACCCGATCAGCTTGCGCACGGTGAAACAGAACTTCTTGAACTCTCCGGCGCTGCCACTGCGTTCG
TAGATCGTCTTGAACAACCATCTGGCTTCTGCCTTGCCTGCGGCGCGGCGTGCCAGGCGGTAGAGAAAAC
GGCCGATGCCGGGATCGATCAAAAAGTAATCGGGGTGAACCGTCAGCACGTCCGGGTTCTTGCCTTCTGT
GATCTCGCGGTACATCCAATCAGCTAGCTCGATCTCGATGTACTCCGGCCGCCCGGTTTCGCTCTTTACG
ATCTTGTAGCGGCTAATCAAGGCTTCACCCTCGGATACCGTCACCAGGCGGCCGTTCTTGGCCTTCTTCG
TACGCTGCATGGCAACGTGCGTGGTGTTTAACCGAATGCAGGTTTCTACCAGGTCGTCTTTCTGCTTTCC
GCCATCGGCTCGCCGGCAGAACTTGAGTACGTCCGCAACGTGTGGACGGAACACGCGGCCGGGCTTGTCT
CCCTTCCCTTCCCGGTATCGGTTCATGGATTCGGTTAGATGGGAAACCGCCATCAGTACCAGGTCGTAAT
CCCACACACTGGCCATGCCGGCCGGCCCTGCGGAAACCTCTACGTGCCCGTCTGGAAGCTCGTAGCGGAT
CACCTCGCCAGCTCGTCGGTCACGCTTCGACAGACGGAAAACGGCCACGTCCATGATGCTGCGACTATCG
CGGGTGCCCACGTCATAGAGCATCGGAACGAAAAAATCTGGTTGCTCGTCGCCCTTGGGCGGCTTCCTAA
TCGACGGCGCACCGGCTGCCGGCGGTTGCCGGGATTCTTTGCGGATTCGATCAGCGGCCGCTTGCCACGA
TTCACCGGGGCGTGCTTCTGCCTCGATGCGTTGCCGCTGGGCGGCCTGCGCGGCCTTCAACTTCTCCACC
AGGTCATCACCCAGCGCCGCGCCGATTTGTACCGGGCCGGATGGTTTGCGACCGCTCACGCCGATTCCTC
GGGCTTGGGGGTTCCAGTGCCATTGCAGGGCCGGCAGACAACCCAGCCGCTTACGCCTGGCCAACCGCCC
GTTCCTCCACACATGGGGCATTCCACGGCGTCGGTGCCTGGTTGTTCTTGATTTTCCATGCCGCCTCCTT
TAGCCGCTAAAATTCATCTACTCATTTATTCATTTGCTCATTTACTCTGGTAGCTGCGCGATGTATTCAG
ATAGCAGCTCGGTAATGGTCTTGCCTTGGCGTACCGCGTACATCTTCAGCTTGGTGTGATCCTCCGCCGG
CAACTGAAAGTTGACCCGCTTCATGGCTGGCGTGTCTGCCAGGCTGGCCAACGTTGCAGCCTTGCTGCTG
CGTGCGCTCGGACGGCCGGCACTTAGCGTGTTTGTGCTTTTGCTCATTTTCTCTTTACCTCATTAACTCA
AATGAGTTTTGATTTAATTTCAGCGGCCAGCGCCTGGACCTCGCGGGCAGCGTCGCCCTCGGGTTCTGAT
TCAAGAACGGTTGTGCCGGCGGCGGCAGTGCCTGGGTAGCTCACGCGCTGCGTGATACGGGACTCAAGAA
TGGGCAGCTCGTACCCGGCCAGCGCCTCGGCAACCTCACCGCCGATGCGCGTGCCTTTGATCGCCCGCGA
CACGACAAAGGCCGCTTGTAGCCTTCCATCCGTGACCTCAATGCGCTGCTTAACCAGCTCCACCAGGTCG
GCGGTGGCCCATATGTCGTAAGGGCTTGGCTGCACCGGAATCAGCACGAAGTCGGCTGCCTTGATCGCGG
ACACAGCCAAGTCCGCCGCCTGGGGCGCTCCGTCGATCACTACGAAGTCGCGCCGGCCGATGGCCTTCAC
GTCGCGGTCAATCGTCGGGCGGTCGATGCCGACAACGGTTAGCGGTTGATCTTCCCGCACGGCCGCCCAA
TCGCGGGCACTGCCCTGGGGATCGGAATCGACTAACAGAACATCGGCCCCGGCGAGTTGCAGGGCGCGGG
CTAGATGGGTTGCGATGGTCGTCTTGCCTGACCCGCCTTTCTGGTTAAGTACAGCGATAACCTTCATGCG
TTCCCCTTGCGTATTTGTTTATTTACTCATCGCATCATATACGCAGCGACCGCATGACGCAAGCTGTTTT
ACTCAAATACACATCACCTTTTTAGACGGCGGCGCTCGGTTTCTTCAGCGGCCAAGCTGGCCGGCCAGGC
CGCCAGCTTGGCATCAGACAAACCGGCCAGGATTTCATGCAGCCGCACGGTTGAGACGTGCGCGGGCGGC
TCGAACACGTACCCGGCCGCGATCATCTCCGCCTCGATCTCTTCGGTAATGAAAAACGGTTCGTCCTGGC
CGTCCTGGTGCGGTTTCATGCTTGTTCCTCTTGGCGTTCATTCTCGGCGGCCGCCAGGGCGTCGGCCTCG
GTCAATGCGTCCTCACGGAAGGCACCGCGCCGCCTGGCCTCGGTGGGCGTCACTTCCTCGCTGCGCTCAA
GTGCGCGGTACAGGGTCGAGCGATGCACGCCAAGCAGTGCAGCCGCCTCTTTCACGGTGCGGCCTTCCTG
GTCGATCAGCTCGCGGGCGTGCGCGATCTGTGCCGGGGTGAGGGTAGGGCGGGGGCCAAACTTCACGCCT
CGGGCCTTGGCGGCCTCGCGCCCGCTCCGGGTGCGGTCGATGATTAGGGAACGCTCGAACTCGGCAATGC
CGGCGAACACGGTCAACACCATGCGGCCGGCCGGCGTGGTGGTGTCGGCCCACGGCTCTGCCAGGCTACG
CAGGCCCGCGCCGGCCTCCTGGATGCGCTCGGCAATGTCCAGTAGGTCGCGGGTGCTGCGGGCCAGGCGG
TCTAGCCTGGTCACTGTCACAACGTCGCCAGGGCGTAGGTGGTCAAGCATCCTGGCCAGCTCCGGGCGGT
CGCGCCTGGTGCCGGTGATCTTCTCGGAAAACAGCTTGGTGCAGCCGGCCGCGTGCAGTTCGGCCCGTTG
GTTGGTCAAGTCCTGGTCGTCGGTGCTGACGCGGGCATAGCCCAGCAGGCCAGCGGCGGCGCTCTTGTTC
ATGGCGTAATGTCTCCGGTTCTAGTCGCAAGTATTCTACTTTATGCGACTAAAACACGCGACAAGAAAAC
GCCAGGAAAAGGGCAGGGCGGCAGCCTGTCGCGTAACTTAGGACTTGTGCGACATGTCGTTTTCAGAAGA
CGGCTGCACTGAACGTCAGAAGCCGACTGCACTATAGCAGCGGAGGGGTTGGATCAAAGTACTTTGATCC
CGAGGGGAACCCTGTGGTTGGCATGCACATACAAATGGACGAACGGATAAACCT
Features (pLannotate 1.2.2; 27 found; start..end, strand, type, name):
     54..78      -  misc_feature   RB T-DNA repeat: right border repeat from nopaline C58 T-DNA
    144..298     -  CDS            lacZα (fragment): LacZα fragment of β-galactosidase; lacZ fragment
    323..447     +  protein_bind   attR1: mutant version of attR; recombination site for the Gateway® LR reaction LR Clonase™
    484..514     +  promoter       lac UV5 promoter: E. coli lac promoter with an "up" mutation
    538..567     +  promoter       cat promoter (fragment): promoter of the E. coli cat gene encoding chloramphenicol acetyltransferase
    568..1227    +  CDS            CmR: chloramphenicol acetyltransferase; cat; confers resistance to chloramphenicol
   1406..1564    +  CDS            ccdA (fragment): CCDA_ECO57 - Also known as H, letA. Experimental evidence at protein level: Swiss-Prot protein existence level 1. Antitoxin component of a type II toxin-antitoxin (TA) system which inhibits the post-segregational killing (PSK) of plasmid-free cells, also referred to as a plasmid addiction system. Binds to and blocks the activity of CcdB; will also remove bound CcdB protein from the CcdB-GyrA complex by forming a CcdA-CcdB complex, a process termed rejuvenation. Functions as a transcriptional corepressor for the ccdAB operon, repression also requires CcdB (By similarity). From Escherichia coli
   1569..1871    +  CDS            ccdB: CCDB_ECOLI - Also known as G, letB, letD. Experimental evidence at protein level: Swiss-Prot protein existence level 1. Toxic component of a type II toxin-antitoxin (TA) system, functioning in plasmid maintainence. Responsible for the post- segregational killing (PSK) of plasmid-free cells, also referred to as a plasmid addiction system. Half-life of over 2 hours. Cell killing by CcdB is accompanied by filamentation, defects in chromosome and plasmid segregation, defects in cell division, formation of anucleate cells, decreased DNA synthesis and plasmid loss. Interferes with the activity of DN
   1915..2039    -  protein_bind   attR2: mutant version of attR; recombination site for the Gateway® LR reaction LR Clonase™
   2071..2323    +  terminator     NOS terminator: nopaline synthase terminator and poly(A) signal
   2379..2401    -  protein_bind   lac operator (fragment): The lac repressor binds to the lac operator to inhibit transcription in E. coli. This inhibition can be relieved by adding lactose or isopropyl-β-D-thiogalactopyranoside (IPTG). lac repressor encoded by lacI
   2405..2435    -  promoter       lac promoter: promoter for the E. coli lac operon
   2450..2471    -  protein_bind   CAP binding site: CAP binding activates transcription in the presence of cAMP. E. coli catabolite activator protein
   2556..2731    -  polyA_signal   CaMV poly(A) signal: cauliflower mosaic virus polyadenylation signal
   2742..4487    -  CDS            ALS SURB (fragment): ILVB2_TOBAC - Experimental evidence at protein level: Swiss-Prot protein existence level 1. From Nicotiana tabacum (Common tobacco).
   4815..5491    -  promoter       CaMV 35S promoter (enhanced): cauliflower mosaic virus 35S promoter with a duplicated enhancer region
   5686..5710    -  misc_feature   LB T-DNA repeat: left border repeat from nopaline C58 T-DNA
   5969..5992    +  promoter       Pc promoter (fragment): intI1 (promoter lies within the coding sequence); class 1 integron promoter
   6168..6224    +  CDS            GmR (fragment): gentamycin acetyltransferase; aacC1; confers resistance to gentamycin
   6235..7022    +  CDS            SmR (fragment): aminoglycoside adenylyltransferase (Murphy, 1985); aadA; confers resistance to spectinomycin and streptomycin
   7268..7856    +  rep_origin     ori: high-copy-number ColE1/pMB1/pBR322/pUC origin of replication
   8042..8182    -  misc_feature   bom: basis of mobility region from pBR322
   8284..8323    -  CDS            rop (fragment): Rop protein, which maintains plasmids at low copy number; rop
   8526..8720    -  rep_origin     pVS1 oriV: origin of replication for the Pseudomonas plasmid pVS1 (Heeb et al., 2000)
   8786..9859    -  CDS            pVS1 RepA: replication protein from the Pseudomonas plasmid pVS1 (Heeb et al., 2000)
  10288..10917   -  CDS            pVS1 StaA: stability protein from the Pseudomonas plasmid pVS1 (Heeb et al., 2000)
  11477..11878   -  CDS            Y4CG_SINFN (fragment): Protein inferred from homology: Swiss-Prot protein existence level 3. From Sinorhizobium fredii (strain NBRC 101917 / NGR234).
