[The description below was written by a language model from this plasmid's Addgene catalogue record and pLannotate feature annotations shown in this document.]
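Description:
pMpGWB301 is an empty Gateway destination binary vector for Agrobacterium-mediated plant transformation, designed primarily for the liverwort Marchantia polymorpha but also usable in other plants. It was built by placing a Gateway cassette into the multiple cloning site of pMpGWB300. The backbone outside the T-DNA carries a ColE1/pUC-type origin with the pBR322 bom site for high-copy propagation in E. coli. It also carries the pVS1 oriV, RepA and StaA functions, which allow replication and stable maintenance in Agrobacterium. An aadA gene provides bacterial spectinomycin/streptomycin resistance. The catalogue lists the backbone as 10,455 bp, whereas the depositor's full sequence is 12,164 nt, a difference consistent with the added cassette.

Two units lie between the nopaline-type right and left T-DNA borders. The first is the Gateway cassette, in which attR1 and attR2 flank a chloramphenicol resistance gene and the ccdB toxin gene, followed by a NOS terminator. An LR reaction with an entry clone replaces the CmR–ccdB segment with the sequence of interest. The ccdB gene counterselects unrecombined vector and explains why the empty plasmid is kept in a ccdB-tolerant strain under chloramphenicol plus spectinomycin. No plant promoter is annotated upstream of attR1, only residual lacZα sequence, so the inserted fragment would apparently need to supply its own promoter, for example in genomic complementation or promoter-driven constructs. The second unit is the plant selection marker, an acetolactate synthase coding sequence (annotated by similarity to tobacco SURB). It is driven by an enhanced CaMV 35S promoter, ends with the CaMV poly(A) signal, and gives the chlorsulfuron resistance used to select transformants.
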