Addgene plasmid #68629: pMpGWB301
Purpose: (Empty Backbone) Gateway binary vector designed for transgenic research with Marchantia polymorpha as well as other plants
Depositing lab: Takayuki Kohchi. Depositing organization: Kyoto University, Graduate School of Biostudies. Publication: Development of Gateway Binary Vector Series with Four Different Selection Markers for the Liverwort Marchantia polymorpha. Ishizaki K, Nishihama R, Ueda M, Inoue K, Ishida S, Nishimura Y, Shikanai T, Kohchi T. PLoS One. 2015 Sep 25;10(9):e0138876. doi: 10.1371/journal.pone.0138876. eCollection 2015. PONE-D-15-25288 PubMed 26406247.
Backbone
  Vector backbone: pMpGWB300
  Backbone manufacturer: Kohchi Lab., Kyoto University
  Backbone size (bp): 10455
  Modifications to backbone: Gateway cassette is cloned in the MCS.
  Vector type: Plant Expression
  Selectable markers: Chlorsulfuron
Growth in bacteria
  Bacterial resistance: Chloramphenicol and Spectinomycin, 25 & 50 μg/mL
  Growth temperature: 37°C
  Growth strain: DB3.1
  Copy number: High Copy
Gene/Insert
  Cloning method: Gateway Cloning
Resource information
  A portion of this plasmid was derived from a plasmid made by: The Gateway cassette was provided by Tsuyoshi Nakagawa at Shimane University, Japan.
Terms and licenses: Academic/Nonprofit Terms; Industry Terms: Not Available to Industry
How to cite: pMpGWB301 was a gift from Takayuki Kohchi (Addgene plasmid # 68629 ; http://n2t.net/addgene:68629 ; RRID:Addgene_68629)
