>Addgene plasmid #68629 | pMpGWB301 | addgene partial sequence | sequence record 130216 | M13pUC-Fwd 5'-CCCAGTCACGACGTTGTAAAACG-3'
ATATTAAATTAGATTTTGCATAAAAAACAGACTACATAATACTGTAAAACACAACATATCCAGTCACTAT
GGCGGCCCCTCGAGGGGCCGCATTAGGCACCCCAGGCTTTACACTTTATGCTTCCGGCTCGTATAATGTG
TGGATTTTGAGTTAGGATCCGTCGAGATTTTCAGGAGCTAAGGAAGCTAAAATGGAGAAAAAAATCACTG
GATATACCACCGTTGATATATCCCAATGGCATCGTAAAGAACATTTTGAGGCATTTCAGTCAGTTGCTCA
ATGTACCTATAACCAGACCGTTCAGCTGGATATTACGGCCTTTTTAAAGACCGTAAAGAAAAATAAGCAC
AAGTTTTATCCGGCCTTTATTCACATTCTTGCCCGCCTGATGAATGCTCATCCGGAATTCCGTATGGCAA
TGAAAGACGGTGAGCTGGTGATATGGGATAGTGTTCACCCTTGTTACACCGTTTTCCATGA
