>Addgene plasmid #68629 | pMpGWB301 | addgene partial sequence | sequence record 130218 | NOSterm-R 5'-attgccaaatgtttgaacga-3'
AAAGCTGAACGAGAAACGTAAAATGATATAAATATCAATATATTAAATTAGATTTTGCATAAAAAACAGA
CTACATAATACTGTAAAACACAACATATCCAGTCACTATGGTCGACCTGCAGACTGGCTGTGTATAAGGG
AGCCTGACATTTATATTCCCCAGAACATCAGGTTAATGGCGTTTTTGATGTCATTTTCGCGGTGGCTGAG
ATCAGCCACTTCTTCCCCGATAACGGAGACCGGCACACTGGCCATATCGGTGGTCATCATGCGCCAGCTT
TCATCCCCGATATGCACCACCGGGTAAAGTTCACGGGAGACTTTATCTGACAGCAGACGTGCACTGGCCA
GGGGGATCACCATCCGTCGCCCGGGCGTGTCAATAATATCACTCTGTACATCCACAAACAGACGATAACG
GCTCTCTCTTTTATAGGTGTAAACCTTAAACTGCATTTCACCAGCCCCTGTTCTCGTCAGCAAAAGAGCC
GTTCATTTCAATAAACCGGGCGACCTCAGCCATCCCTTCCTGATTTTCCGCTTTCCAGCGTTCGGCACGC
AGACGACGGGCTTCATTCTGCATGGTTGTGCTTACCAGACCGGAGATATTGAC
